>Addgene plasmid #216696 | pFP5370 ss-FIREmate-HA- KDEL-IVS-IRES- TNF-SBP- mCherry-FIREtag | addgene full sequence | sequence record 429707 | Addgene NGS Result
GACGGATCGGGAGATCTCCCGATCCCCTATGGTGCACTCTCAGTACAATCTGCTCTGATGCCGCATAGTT
AAGCCAGTATCTGCTCCCTGCTTGTGTGTTGGAGGTCGCTGAGTAGTGCGCGAGCAAAATTTAAGCTACA
ACAAGGCAAGGCTTGACCGACAATTGCATGAAGAATCTGCTTAGGGTTAGGCGTTTTGCGCTGCTTCGCG
ATGTACGGGCCAGATATACGCGTTGACATTGATTATTGACTAGTTATTAATAGTAATCAATTACGGGGTC
ATTAGTTCATAGCCCATATATGGAGTTCCGCGTTACATAACTTACGGTAAATGGCCCGCCTGGCTGACCG
CCCAACGACCCCCGCCCATTGACGTCAATAATGACGTATGTTCCCATAGTAACGCCAATAGGGACTTTCC
ATTGACGTCAATGGGTGGAGTATTTACGGTAAACTGCCCACTTGGCAGTACATCAAGTGTATCATATGCC
AAGTACGCCCCCTATTGACGTCAATGACGGTAAATGGCCCGCCTGGCATTATGCCCAGTACATGACCTTA
TGGGACTTTCCTACTTGGCAGTACATCTACGTATTAGTCATCGCTATTACCATGGTGATGCGGTTTTGGC
AGTACATCAATGGGCGTGGATAGCGGTTTGACTCACGGGGATTTCCAAGTCTCCACCCCATTGACGTCAA
TGGGAGTTTGTTTTGGCACCAAAATCAACGGGACTTTCCAAAATGTCGTAACAACTCCGCCCCATTGACG
CAAATGGGCGGTAGGCGTGTACGGTGGGAGGTCTATATAAGCAGAGCTCTCTGGCTAACTAGAGAACCCA
CTGCTTACTGGCTTATCGAAATTAATACGACTCACTATAGGGAGACCCAAGCTTGGTACCGAGCTCGGAT
CGATATCTGCGGCCTAGCTAGCGCTTAAGGCCTGTTAACCGGTATGGATGTATGCGTCCGTCTTGCCCTG
TGGCTCCTCTGGGGACTCCTCCTGCACCAGGGCCAGAGCCTCAGCCATAGTCACAGTGAGAAGGCGACAG
GAACCAGCTCGGGCGCCGGTTTAAACGAGCATGTTGCCTTTGGCAGTGAGGACATCGAGAACACTCTGGC
CAATATGGACGACGAACAACTGGATAGGTTGGCCTTTGGCGTAATTCAGCTCGATGGTGACGGGAATATC
CTGCTGTACAATGCTGCTGAAGGGGACATCACTGGCAGAGATCCCAAACAGGTGATTGGGAAGAACTTCT
TCAAGGATGTTGCACCTGGAACGGATACTCCCGAGTTTTACGGCAAATTCAAGGAAGGCGCAGCGTCAGG
GAATCTGAACACCATGTTCGAATGGACGATACCGACAAGCAGGGGACCAACCAAGGTCAAGGTGCACTTG
AAGAAAGCCCTTTCCGGAGGTGGCGGAAGTTATCCTTATGACGTACCAGACTACGCACTCGGACCGAAAG
ATGAACTGTGAGCGGCCGCATAGATAACTGATCCAGTGTGCTGGAATTAATTCGCTGTCTGCGAGGGCCA
GCTGTTGGGGTGAGTACTCCCTCTCAAAAGCGGGCATGACTTCTGCGCTAAGATTGTCAGTTTCCAAAAA
CGAGGAGGATTTGATATTCACCTGGCCCGCGGTGATGCCTTTGAGGGTGGCCGCGTCCATCTGGTCAGAA
AAGACAATCTTTTTGTTGTCAAGCTTGAGGTGTGGCAGGCTTGAGATCTGGCCATACACTTGAGTGACAA
TGACATCCACTTTGCCTTTCTCTCCACAGGTGTCCACTCCCAGGTCCAACTGCAGGTCGAGCATGCATCT
AGGGCGGCCAATTCCGCCCCTCTCCCCCCCCCCCTCTCCCTCCCCCCCCCCTAACGTTACTGGCCGAAGC
CGCTTGGAATAAGGCCGGTGTGCGTTTGTCTATATGTTATTTTCCACCATATTGCCGTCTTTTGGCAATG
TGAGGGCCCGGAAACCTGGCCCTGTCTTCTTGACGAGCATTCCTAGGGGTCTTTCCCCTCTCGCCAAAGG
AATGCAAGGTCTGTTGAATGTCGTGAAGGAAGCAGTTCCTCTGGAAGCTTCTTGAAGACAAACAACGTCT
GTAGCGACCCTTTGCAGGCAGCGGAACCCCCCACCTGGCGACAGGTGCCTCTGCGGCCAAAAGCCACGTG
TATAAGATACACCTGCAAAGGCGGCACAACCCCAGTGCCACGTTGTGAGTTGGATAGTTGTGGAAAGAGT
CAAATGGCTCTCCTCAAGCGTATTCAACAAGGGGCTGAAGGATGCCCAGAAGGTACCCCATTGTATGGGA
TCTGATCTGGGGCCTCGGTGCACATGCTTTACATGTGTTTAGTCGAGGTTAAAAAAACGTCTAGGCCCCC
CGAACCACGGGGACGTGGTTTTCCTTTGAAAAACACGATGATAAGCTTGCCACAACCCGGGAGGCGCGCC
ATGTCTACCGAGTCTATGATTAGGGACGTGGAACTGGCTGAGGAGGCACTGCCCAAAAAAACCGGCGGAC
CACAGGGCTCTAGGAGATGTCTGTTTCTGTCTCTGTTCTCTTTTCTCATCGTGGCTGGCGCTACAACACT
CTTCTGTCTGCTCCATTTCGGCGTGATTGGACCACAGCGAGAGGAATTTCCCCGGGATCTGTCACTCATT
TCACCACTGGCACAGGCTGTCCGATCTTCATCTCGGACTCCA
[447 nt withheld, positions 2703-3149]
GGCCTCGAGGGCCGAGCTCATGGCGCACCTAGGCCTTTGAATTCCATGGACGAGAAGACCACTGGTTGGC
GAGGTGGACACGTTGTTGAAGGACTGGCTGGGGAACTTGAACAACTTCGTGCACGACTGGAGCATCACCC
ACAAGGTCAACGTGAACCACCTGCAGGTATGGTGAGCAAGGGCGAGGAGGATAACATGGCCATCATCAAG
GAGTTCATGCGCTTCAAGGTGCACATGGAGGGCTCCGTGAACGGCCACGAGTTCGAGATCGAGGGCGAGG
GCGAGGGCCGCCCCTACGAGGGCACCCAGACCGCCAAGCTGAAGGTGACCAAGGGTGGCCCCCTGCCCTT
CGCCTGGGACATCCTGTCCCCTCAGTTCATGTACGGCTCCAAGGCCTACGTGAAGCACCCCGCCGACATC
CCCGACTACTTGAAGCTGTCCTTCCCCGAGGGCTTCAAGTGGGAGCGCGTGATGAACTTCGAGGACGGCG
GCGTGGTGACCGTGACCCAGGACTCCTCCCTACAGGACGGCGAGTTCATCTACAAGGTGAAGCTGCGCGG
CACCAACTTCCCCTCCGACGGCCCCGTAATGCAGAAGAAGACCATGGGCTGGGAGGCCTCCTCCGAGCGG
ATGTACCCCGAGGACGGCGCCCTGAAGGGCGAGATCAAGCAGAGGCTGAAGCTGAAGGACGGCGGCCACT
ACGACGCTGAGGTCAAGACCACCTACAAGGCCAAGAAGCCCGTGCAGCTGCCCGGCGCCTACAACGTCAA
CATCAAGTTGGACATCACCTCCCACAACGAGGACTACACCATCGTGGAACAGTACGAACGCGCCGAGGGC
CGCCACTCCACCGGCGGCATGGACGAGCTGTACAAGGGCCGGCCATCTAGAGGCGGCGGCTCCGGTGACA
GATATTGGGTCTTTGTGAAACGGGTGCTCGAGTGATTAATTAACTCTAGATAACTGATCATAATCAGCCA
TACCACATTTGTAGAGGTTTTACTTGCTTTAAAAAACCTCCCACACCTCCCCCTGAACCTGAAACATAAA
ATGAATGCAATTGTTGTTGTTAACTTGTTTATTGCAGCTTATAATGGTTACAAATAAAGCAATAGCATCA
CAAATTTCACAAATAAAGCATTTTTTTCACTGCATTCTAGTTGTGGTTTGTCCAAACTCATCAATGTATC
TTAACGCGTCGAGTGCATTCTAGTTGTGGTTTGTCCAAACTCATCAATGTATCTTATCATGTCTGTATAC
CGTCGACCTCTAGCTAGAGCTTGGCGTAATCATGGTCATAGCTGTTTCCTGTGTGAAATTGTTATCCGCT
CACAATTCCACACAACATACGAGCCGGAAGCATAAAGTGTAAAGCCTGGGGTGCCTAATGAGTGAGCTAA
CTCACATTAATTGCGTTGCGCTCACTGCCCGCTTTCCAGTCGGGAAACCTGTCGTGCCAGCTGCATTAAT
GAATCGGCCAACGCGCGGGGAGAGGCGGTTTGCGTATTGGGCGCTCTTCCGCTTCCTCGCTCACTGACTC
GCTGCGCTCGGTCGTTCGGCTGCGGCGAGCGGTATCAGCTCACTCAAAGGCGGTAATACGGTTATCCACA
GAATCAGGGGATAACGCAGGAAAGAACATGTGAGCAAAAGGCCAGCAAAAGGCCAGGAACCGTAAAAAGG
CCGCGTTGCTGGCGTTTTTCCATAGGCTCCGCCCCCCTGACGAGCATCACAAAAATCGACGCTCAAGTCA
GAGGTGGCGAAACCCGACAGGACTATAAAGATACCAGGCGTTTCCCCCTGGAAGCTCCCTCGTGCGCTCT
CCTGTTCCGACCCTGCCGCTTACCGGATACCTGTCCGCCTTTCTCCCTTCGGGAAGCGTGGCGCTTTCTC
ATAGCTCACGCTGTAGGTATCTCAGTTCGGTGTAGGTCGTTCGCTCCAAGCTGGGCTGTGTGCACGAACC
CCCCGTTCAGCCCGACCGCTGCGCCTTATCCGGTAACTATCGTCTTGAGTCCAACCCGGTAAGACACGAC
TTATCGCCACTGGCAGCAGCCACTGGTAACAGGATTAGCAGAGCGAGGTATGTAGGCGGTGCTACAGAGT
TCTTGAAGTGGTGGCCTAACTACGGCTACACTAGAAGAACAGTATTTGGTATCTGCGCTCTGCTGAAGCC
AGTTACCTTCGGAAAAAGAGTTGGTAGCTCTTGATCCGGCAAACAAACCACCGCTGGTAGCGGTGGTTTT
TTTGTTTGCAAGCAGCAGATTACGCGCAGAAAAAAAGGATCTCAAGAAGATCCTTTGATCTTTTCTACGG
GGTCTGACGCTCAGTGGAACGAAAACTCACGTTAAGGGATTTTGGTCATGAGATTATCAAAAAGGATCTT
CACCTAGATCCTTTTAAATTAAAAATGAAGTTTTAAATCAATCTAAAGTATATATGAGTAAACTTGGTCT
GACAGTTACCAATGCTTAATCAGTGAGGCACCTATCTCAGCGATCTGTCTATTTCGTTCATCCATAGTTG
CCTGACTCCCCGTCGTGTAGATAACTACGATACGGGAGGGCTTACCATCTGGCCCCAGTGCTGCAATGAT
ACCGCGAGACCCACGCTCACCGGCTCCAGATTTATCAGCAATAAACCAGCCAGCCGGAAGGGCCGAGCGC
AGAAGTGGTCCTGCAACTTTATCCGCCTCCATCCAGTCTATTAATTGTTGCCGGGAAGCTAGAGTAAGTA
GTTCGCCAGTTAATAGTTTGCGCAACGTTGTTGCCATTGCTACAGGCATCGTGGTGTCACGCTCGTCGTT
TGGTATGGCTTCATTCAGCTCCGGTTCCCAACGATCAAGGCGAGTTACATGATCCCCCATGTTGTGCAAA
AAAGCGGTTAGCTCCTTCGGTCCTCCGATCGTTGTCAGAAGTAAGTTGGCCGCAGTGTTATCACTCATGG
TTATGGCAGCACTGCATAATTCTCTTACTGTCATGCCATCCGTAAGATGCTTTTCTGTGACTGGTGAGTA
CTCAACCAAGTCATTCTGAGAATAGTGTATGCGGCGACCGAGTTGCTCTTGCCCGGCGTCAATACGGGAT
AATACCGCGCCACATAGCAGAACTTTAAAAGTGCTCATCATTGGAAAACGTTCTTCGGGGCGAAAACTCT
CAAGGATCTTACCGCTGTTGAGATCCAGTTCGATGTAACCCACTCGTGCACCCAACTGATCTTCAGCATC
TTTTACTTTCACCAGCGTTTCTGGGTGAGCAAAAACAGGAAGGCAAAATGCCGCAAAAAAGGGAATAAGG
GCGACACGGAAATGTTGAATACTCATACTCTTCCTTTTTCAATATTATTGAAGCATTTATCAGGGTTATT
GTCTCATGAGCGGATACATATTTGAATGTATTTAGAAAAATAAACAAATAGGGGTTCCGCGCACATTTCC
CCGAAAAGTGCCACCTGACGTC
Features (pLannotate 1.2.2; 21 found; start..end, strand, type, name):
     28..80      -  misc_feature   bom (fragment): basis of mobility region from pBR322
    235..614     +  enhancer       CMV enhancer: human cytomegalovirus immediate early enhancer
    615..818     +  promoter       CMV promoter: human cytomegalovirus (CMV) immediate early promoter
    814..847     +  LTR            5' LTR (truncated) (fragment): truncated 5' long terminal repeat (LTR) from HIV-1
    863..881     +  promoter       T7 promoter: promoter for bacteriophage T7 RNA polymerase
   1077..1417    +  CDS            Y-FAST (fragment): small protein tag, derived from photoactive yellow protein, that allows in vivo fluorescent labeling by addition of a cell-permeant fluorogen (Plamont et al., 2016)
   1550..1779    +  intron         chimeric intron: chimera between introns from adenovirus and immunoglobulin heavy chain genes
   1962..2424    +  misc_feature   IRES: internal ribosome entry site (IRES) of the encephalomyocarditis virus (EMCV)
   2451..3149    +  CDS            TNF (sequence partly withheld): TNFA_HUMAN - Also known as TNFA, TNFSF2. Experimental evidence at protein level: Swiss-Prot protein existence level 1. The TNF intracellular domain (ICD) form induces IL12 production in dendritic cells. From Homo sapiens (Human).
   3318..4025    +  CDS            mCherry: mCherry is a basic (constitutively fluorescent) red fluorescent protein published in 2004, derived from Discosoma sp.. It is reported to be a very rapidly-maturing monomer with low acid sensitivity.
   4050..4085    +  CDS            Y-FAST (fragment): small protein tag, derived from photoactive yellow protein, that allows in vivo fluorescent labeling by addition of a cell-permeant fluorogen (Plamont et al., 2016)
   4114..4198    +  CDS            large T antigen (fragment): large T antigen from SV40 (simian virus 40)
   4221..4342    +  polyA_signal   SV40 poly(A) signal: SV40 polyadenylation signal
   4353..4404    +  polyA_signal   SV40 poly(A) signal (fragment): SV40 polyadenylation signal
   4468..4484    -  protein_bind   lac operator: The lac repressor binds to the lac operator to inhibit transcription in E. coli. This inhibition can be relieved by adding lactose or isopropyl-β-D-thiogalactopyranoside (IPTG). lac repressor encoded by lacI
   4492..4522    -  promoter       lac promoter: promoter for the E. coli lac operon
   4537..4558    -  protein_bind   CAP binding site: CAP binding activates transcription in the presence of cAMP. E. coli catabolite activator protein
   4571..4663    -  CDS            lacI (fragment): lac repressor; lacI; The lac repressor binds to the lac operator to inhibit transcription in E. coli. This inhibition can be relieved by adding lactose or isopropyl-β-D-thiogalactopyranoside (IPTG).
   4846..5434    -  rep_origin     ori: high-copy-number ColE1/pMB1/pBR322/pUC origin of replication
   5605..6465    -  CDS            AmpR: β-lactamase; bla; confers resistance to ampicillin, carbenicillin, and related antibiotics
   6466..6570    -  promoter       AmpR promoter: bla
