[The description below was written by a language model from this plasmid's Addgene catalogue record and pLannotate feature annotations shown in this document.]
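Description:
pFP5370 ss-FIREmate-HA-KDEL-IVS-IRES-TNF-SBP-mCherry-FIREtag is a mammalian expression plasmid of about 6.6 kb built on the pIRES_neo3 backbone. It is propagated in E. coli through a high-copy ColE1/pUC-type origin with ampicillin selection (AmpR under its own bla promoter). The feature table shows no neomycin resistance gene. This fits the second insert occupying the position downstream of the IRES, so the record indicates no mammalian selection marker.

A single CMV enhancer/promoter drives a bicistronic transcript that ends in SV40 polyadenylation signals. By the construct name, the first cistron encodes FIREmate preceded by a signal sequence and carrying an HA tag and a KDEL ER-retention motif. The annotation software detects it as a Y-FAST-related fragment, which suggests FIREmate and FIREtag are complementary pieces of a FAST-type fluorogen-binding protein. This ER-resident protein serves as the "hook". A chimeric intron (IVS) and an EMCV IRES follow, allowing translation of the second cistron: human TNFalpha fused at its C terminus to streptavidin binding protein (SBP), mCherry and the short FIREtag, which is also annotated as a small Y-FAST fragment.

The stated purpose is to synchronize trafficking of TNFalpha from the ER with the RUCH system. The associated publication describes a fluorogenic, chemically induced dimerization technology. This implies that a small-molecule fluorogen bridges FIREtag on the cargo and FIREmate on the KDEL hook, holding the cargo in the ER until the interaction is relieved. The released population can then be followed along the secretory pathway by mCherry fluorescence. The record does not give the exact retention and release conditions.
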