Addgene plasmid #216696: pFP5370 ss-FIREmate-HA- KDEL-IVS-IRES- TNF-SBP- mCherry-FIREtag
Purpose: Synchronize trafficking of TNFalpha from the ER (RUCH system)
Depositing lab: Franck Perez. Publication: A fluorogenic chemically induced dimerization technology for controlling, imaging and sensing protein proximity. Bottone S, Joliot O, Cakil ZV, El Hajji L, Rakotoarison LM, Boncompain G, Perez F, Gautier A. Nat Methods. 2023 Aug 28. doi: 10.1038/s41592-023-01988-8. PubMed 37640938.
Backbone
  Vector backbone: pIRES_neo3
  Backbone manufacturer: Clontech
  Total vector size (bp): 6587
  Vector type: Mammalian Expression
Growth in bacteria
  Bacterial resistance: Ampicillin, 100 μg/mL
  Growth temperature: 37°C
  Growth strain: DH5alpha
  Copy number: High Copy
Gene/Insert 1
  Gene/Insert name: FIREmate-KDEL
  Insert size (bp): 528
  Promoter: CMV
  Cloning method: Restriction Enzyme; 5′ cloning site NheI (not destroyed); 3′ cloning site NotI (not destroyed)
  Sequencing primers: 5′ T7_forward
Gene/Insert 2
  Gene/Insert name: Tumor Necrosis Factor alpha (TNFa)
  Species: H. sapiens (human)
  Insert size (bp): 1761
  Promoter: CMV
  Tag / fusion protein: Streptavidin Binding Protein (SBP) (C terminal on insert); mCherry (C terminal on insert); FIREtag (C terminal on insert)
  Cloning method: Restriction Enzyme; 5′ cloning site AscI (not destroyed); 3′ cloning site PacI (not destroyed)
  Sequencing primers: 5′ IRES-F
Terms and licenses: Academic/Nonprofit Terms; Industry Terms: Not Available to Industry
How to cite: pFP5370 ss-FIREmate-HA- KDEL-IVS-IRES- TNF-SBP- mCherry-FIREtag was a gift from Franck Perez (Addgene plasmid # 216696 ; http://n2t.net/addgene:216696 ; RRID:Addgene_216696)
